Addgene plasmid #235626: pCAGEN_N221_eMagBF_V5_NES
Purpose: Encodes ALIBi N-terminal fragment, residues 1-221, fused to eMagBF (enhanced Magnet, basic, fast), V5, and nuclear export sequence.
Depositing lab: Maria Barna. Depositing organization: Stanford University. Publication: A subcellular map of translational machinery composition and regulation at the single-molecule level. Zhang Z, Xu A, Bai Y, Chen Y, Cates K, Kerr C, Bermudez A, Susanto TT, Wysong K, Garcia Marques FJ, Nolan GP, Pitteri S, Barna M. Science. 2025 Mar 7;387(6738):eadn2623. doi: 10.1126/science.adn2623. Epub 2025 Mar 7. PubMed 40048539.
Backbone
  Vector backbone: pCAGEN
  Vector type: Mammalian Expression
Growth in bacteria
  Bacterial resistance: Ampicillin, 100 μg/mL
  Growth temperature: 37°C
  Growth strain: DH5alpha
  Copy number: High Copy
Gene/Insert
  Gene/Insert name: ALIBi N-terminal fragment (alt name: N221-eMagBF-V5-NES)
  Species: Synthetic
  Mutation: residues 1-221
  Tag / fusion protein: eMagBF-V5-NES (C terminal on insert)
  Cloning method: Gibson Cloning
Terms and licenses: Academic/Nonprofit Terms; Industry Terms: Not Available to Industry
How to cite: pCAGEN_N221_eMagBF_V5_NES was a gift from Maria Barna (Addgene plasmid # 235626 ; http://n2t.net/addgene:235626 ; RRID:Addgene_235626)
