[The description below was written by a language model from this plasmid's Addgene catalogue record and pLannotate feature annotations shown in this document.]
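Description:
pCAGEN_N221_eMagBF_V5_NES is a mammalian expression plasmid of about 6.1 kb built on the pCAGEN backbone. It is maintained in E. coli through a high-copy ColE1/pUC-type origin and selected with ampicillin via the β-lactamase (AmpR) gene and its own promoter. The backbone also carries remnants of the lac promoter/operator region, short lacI fragments, and an SV40 origin with an adjacent SV40 poly(A) signal. The SV40 origin can support episomal replication in cells that express large T antigen. No mammalian selection marker is annotated.

Expression is driven by the composite CAG promoter, made up of the CMV immediate-early enhancer, the chicken β-actin promoter and a chimeric β-actin/β-globin intron, and it is terminated by the rabbit β-globin polyadenylation signal. The short HBB fragments flagged on either side of the insert most likely reflect β-globin sequence belonging to this cassette rather than coding payload. The synthetic insert encodes residues 1–221 of ALIBi, and the annotation matches this stretch to E. coli BirA, indicating a biotin ligase-derived fragment. It is fused at its C-terminus to eMagBF (the enhanced, basic, fast Magnet variant), a V5 epitope tag for detection, and a nuclear export sequence that biases the protein toward the cytoplasm. The eMagBF and NES segments are not individually annotated, but they presumably fill the unannotated stretches flanking the V5 tag.

Magnets are light-responsive heterodimerising domains. This construct therefore appears to be the N-terminal half of a split enzyme intended to be reconstituted by light when co-expressed with a complementary fragment, which the record does not describe. The associated work concerns subcellular mapping of the translational machinery.
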