Features (pLannotate 1.2.2; 19 found; start..end, strand, type, name):
      5..384     +  enhancer       CMV enhancer: human cytomegalovirus immediate early enhancer
    386..663     +  promoter       chicken β-actin promoter: No description available
    664..1680    +  intron         chimeric intron: chimera between introns from chicken β-actin and rabbit β-globin
   1678..1734    +  CDS            HBB (fragment): HBB_LEPEU - Experimental evidence at protein level: Swiss-Prot protein existence level 1. Involved in oxygen transport from the lung to the various peripheral tissues. From Lepus europaeus (European hare).
   1740..2405    +  CDS            birA (fragment): BIRA_ECOLI - Also known as bioR, dhbB. Experimental evidence at protein level: Swiss-Prot protein existence level 1. Acts both as a biotin--[acetyl-CoA-carboxylase] ligase and a biotin-operon repressor. In the presence of ATP, BirA activates biotin to form the BirA-biotinyl-5'-adenylate (BirA-bio-5'-AMP or holoBirA) complex. HoloBirA can either transfer the biotinyl moiety to the biotin carboxyl carrier protein (BCCP) subunit of acetyl-CoA carboxylase, or bind to the biotin operator site and inhibit transcription of the operon. From Escherichia coli (strain K12).
   2895..2936    +  CDS            V5 tag: epitope tag from simian virus 5
   2998..3069    +  CDS            HBB (fragment): HBB_PONPY - Experimental evidence at transcript level: Swiss-Prot protein existence level 2. Involved in oxygen transport from the lung to the various peripheral tissues. From Pongo pygmaeus (Bornean orangutan).
   3140..3195    +  polyA_signal   β-globin poly(A) signal: rabbit β-globin polyadenylation signal (Gil and Proudfoot, 1987)
   3580..3596    -  protein_bind   lac operator: The lac repressor binds to the lac operator to inhibit transcription in E. coli. This inhibition can be relieved by adding lactose or isopropyl-β-D-thiogalactopyranoside (IPTG). lac repressor encoded by lacI
   3604..3634    -  promoter       lac promoter: promoter for the E. coli lac operon
   3649..3670    -  protein_bind   CAP binding site: CAP binding activates transcription in the presence of cAMP. E. coli catabolite activator protein
   3683..3722    -  CDS            lacI (fragment): lac repressor; lacI; The lac repressor binds to the lac operator to inhibit transcription in E. coli. This inhibition can be relieved by adding lactose or isopropyl-β-D-thiogalactopyranoside (IPTG).
   3729..3751    +  promoter       SV40 promoter (fragment): SV40 enhancer and early promoter
   3775..3910    +  rep_origin     SV40 ori: SV40 origin of replication
   3930..4064    +  polyA_signal   SV40 poly(A) signal: SV40 polyadenylation signal
   4066..4120    -  CDS            lacI (fragment): lac repressor; lacI; The lac repressor binds to the lac operator to inhibit transcription in E. coli. This inhibition can be relieved by adding lactose or isopropyl-β-D-thiogalactopyranoside (IPTG).
   4303..4891    -  rep_origin     ori: high-copy-number ColE1/pMB1/pBR322/pUC origin of replication
   5062..5922    -  CDS            AmpR: β-lactamase; bla; confers resistance to ampicillin, carbenicillin, and related antibiotics
   5923..6027    -  promoter       AmpR promoter: bla
>Addgene plasmid #235626 | pCAGEN_N221_eMagBF_V5_NES | addgene full sequence | sequence record 467527 | Addgene NGS Result
GGTCGACATTGATTATTGACTAGTTATTAATAGTAATCAATTACGGGGTCATTAGTTCATAGCCCATATA
TGGAGTTCCGCGTTACATAACTTACGGTAAATGGCCCGCCTGGCTGACCGCCCAACGACCCCCGCCCATT
GACGTCAATAATGACGTATGTTCCCATAGTAACGCCAATAGGGACTTTCCATTGACGTCAATGGGTGGAG
TATTTACGGTAAACTGCCCACTTGGCAGTACATCAAGTGTATCATATGCCAAGTACGCCCCCTATTGACG
TCAATGACGGTAAATGGCCCGCCTGGCATTATGCCCAGTACATGACCTTATGGGACTTTCCTACTTGGCA
GTACATCTACGTATTAGTCATCGCTATTACCATGGTCGAGGTGAGCCCCACGTTCTGCTTCACTCTCCCC
ATCTCCCCCCCCTCCCCACCCCCAATTTTGTATTTATTTATTTTTTAATTATTTTGTGCAGCGATGGGGG
CGGGGGGGGGGGGGGGGCGCGCGCCAGGCGGGGCGGGGCGGGGCGAGGGGCGGGGCGGGGCGAGGCGGAG
AGGTGCGGCGGCAGCCAATCAGAGCGGCGCGCTCCGAAAGTTTCCTTTTATGGCGAGGCGGCGGCGGCGG
CGGCCCTATAAAAAGCGAAGCGCGCGGCGGGCGGGAGTCGCTGCGCGCTGCCTTCGCCCCGTGCCCCGCT
CCGCCGCCGCCTCGCGCCGCCCGCCCCGGCTCTGACTGACCGCGTTACTCCCACAGGTGAGCGGGCGGGA
CGGCCCTTCTCCTCCGGGCTGTAATTAGCGCTTGGTTTAATGACGGCTTGTTTCTTTTCTGTGGCTGCGT
GAAAGCCTTGAGGGGCTCCGGGAGGGCCCTTTGTGCGGGGGGAGCGGCTCGGGGGGTGCGTGCGTGTGTG
TGTGCGTGGGGAGCGCCGCGTGCGGCTCCGCGCTGCCCGGCGGCTGTGAGCGCTGCGGGCGCGGCGCGGG
GCTTTGTGCGCTCCGCAGTGTGCGCGAGGGGAGCGCGGCCGGGGGCGGTGCCCCGCGGTGCGGGGGGGGC
TGCGAGGGGAACAAAGGCTGCGTGCGGGGTGTGTGCGTGGGGGGGTGAGCAGGGGGTGTGGGCGCGTCGG
TCGGGCTGCAACCCCCCCTGCACCCCCCTCCCCGAGTTGCTGAGCACGGCCCGGCTTCGGGTGCGGGGCT
CCGTACGGGGCGTGGCGCGGGGCTCGCCGTGCCGGGCGGGGGGTGGCGGCAGGTGGGGGTGCCGGGCGGG
GCGGGGCCGCCTCGGGCCGGGGAGGGCTCGGGGGAGGGGCGCGGCGGCCCCCGGAGCGCCGGCGGCTGTC
GAGGCGCGGCGAGCCGCAGCCATTGCCTTTTATGGTAATCGTGCGAGAGGGCGCAGGGACTTCCTTTGTC
CCAAATCTGTGCGGAGCCGAAATCTGGGAGGCGCCGCCGCACCCCCTCTAGCGGGCGCGGGGCGAAGCGG
TGCGGCGCCGGCAGGAAGGAAATGGGCGGGGAGGGCCTTCGTGCGTCGCCGCGCCGCCGTCCCCTTCTCC
CTCTCCAGCCTCGGGGCTGTCCGCGGGGGGACGGCTGCCTTCGGGGGGGACGGGGCAGGGCGGGGTTCGG
CTTCTGGCGTGTGACCGGCGGCTCTAGAGCCTCTGCTAACCATGTTCATGCCTTCTTCTTTTTCCTACAG
CTCCTGGGCAACGTGCTGGTTATTGTGCTGTCTCATCATTTTGGCAAAGAATTCCTCGAATGAAGGACAA
CACTGTTCCGCTTAAGCTGATAGCCCTCCTGGCCAATGGAGAGTTCCACAGCGGTGAGCAGCTCGGTGAG
ACTCTCGGGATGTCTCGCGCCGCTATTAACAAGCACATTCAGACGTTGCGCGATTGGGGAGTCGACGTGT
TCACAGTACCTGGCAAAGGGTACTCACTCCCTGAGCCTATCCAGTTGCTGAACGCAAAGCAGATTCTGGG
ACAACTGGACGGTGGGAGTGTTGCCGTCCTCCCTGTGATCGACTCCACGAACCAGTACTTGCTGGACCGC
ATCGGCGAGCTTAAAAGCGGAGATGCTTGTATCGCTGAATACCAGCAGGCCGGGCGCGGCAGACGGGGCC
GGAAGTGGTTCTCTCCTTTTGGCGCAAATCTGTACCTTTCTATGTTCTGGAGGCTGGAACAGGGACCAGC
AGCCGCAATCGGCTTGTCCCTGGTCATTGGGATTGTGATGGCCGAAGTTCTCAGAAAGCTGGGAGCTGAT
AAGGTGAGGGTTAAATGGCCTAACGATCTGTATTTGCAGGACCGGAAACTGGCCGGAATACTGGTGGAGC
TGACTGGCAAGACTGGCGACGCCGCTCAGATAGTCATCGGAGCCGGTATAAATATGGCCATGAGGCGCGT
CGAGGAATCCGTGGTGAACCAAGGCAGTGGATCCGGCGGCAGTGGATCCGGCGGACATACCCTCTACGCG
CCGGGGGGTTATGACATCATGGGTTACCTCAGACAGATCAGAAACCGGCCGAACCCACAAGTGGAGCTGG
GACCCGTCGACCTCTCCTGCGCCCTCGTGCTGTGTGACCTTAAGCAGAAGGACACCCCTGTGGTGTACGC
CTCCGAAGCATTCCTGGAGATGACCGGGTACAACAGACACGAAGTGCTGGGACGGAACTGCCGCTTCCTG
CAATCCCCGGATGGAATGGTGAAGCCTAAGTCAACCCGCAAATACGTGGACTCCAACACTATCTTCACCA
TGAAGAAGGCCATTGACCGCAATGCTGAGGTGCAAGTGGAAGTGGTGAACTTCAAGAAGAACGGACAGCG
CTTCGTCAACTTCCTGACTATGATTCCCGTGCGGGACGAAACCGGCGAATACCGGTACAGCATCGGGTTT
CAGTGCGAGACTGAGGGATCCTCTGGTAAGCCTATCCCTAACCCTCTCCTCGGTCTCGATTCTACGGGCA
GTAGCCTGCAGAAGAAGCTGGAGGAGCTGGAACTGTGATCGAGGATATCGCGGCCGCACTCCTCAGGTGC
AGGCTGCCTATCAGAAGGTGGTGGCTGGTGTGGCCAATGCCCTGGCTCACAAATACCACTGAGATCTTTT
TCCCTCTGCCAAAAATTATGGGGACATCATGAAGCCCCTTGAGCATCTGACTTCTGGCTAATAAAGGAAA
TTTATTTTCATTGCAATAGTGTGTTGGAATTTTTTGTGTCTCTCACTCGGAAGGACATATGGGAGGGCAA
ATCATTTAAAACATCAGAATGAGTATTTGGTTTAGAGTTTGGCAACATATGCCCATATGCTGGCTGCCAT
GAACAAAGGTTGGCTATAAAGAGGTCATCAGTATATGAAACAGCCCCCTGCTGTCCATTCCTTATTCCAT
AGAAAAGCCTTGACTTGAGGTTAGATTTTTTTTATATTTTGTTTTGTGTTATTTTTTTCTTTAACATCCC
TAAAATTTTCCTTACATGTTTTACTAGCCAGATTTTTCCTCCTCTCCTGACTACTCCCAGTCATAGCTGT
CCCTCTTCTCTTATGGAGATCCCTCGACCTGCAGCCCAAGCTTGGCGTAATCATGGTCATAGCTGTTTCC
TGTGTGAAATTGTTATCCGCTCACAATTCCACACAACATACGAGCCGGAAGCATAAAGTGTAAAGCCTGG
GGTGCCTAATGAGTGAGCTAACTCACATTAATTGCGTTGCGCTCACTGCCCGCTTTCCAGTCGGGAAACC
TGTCGTGCCAGCGGATCCGCATCTCAATTAGTCAGCAACCATAGTCCCGCCCCTAACTCCGCCCATCCCG
CCCCTAACTCCGCCCAGTTCCGCCCATTCTCCGCCCCATGGCTGACTAATTTTTTTTATTTATGCAGAGG
CCGAGGCCGCCTCGGCCTCTGAGCTATTCCAGAAGTAGTGAGGAGGCTTTTTTGGAGGCCTAGGCTTTTG
CAAAAAGCTAACTTGTTTATTGCAGCTTATAATGGTTACAAATAAAGCAATAGCATCACAAATTTCACAA
ATAAAGCATTTTTTTCACTGCATTCTAGTTGTGGTTTGTCCAAACTCATCAATGTATCTTATCATGTCTG
GATCCGCTGCATTAATGAATCGGCCAACGCGCGGGGAGAGGCGGTTTGCGTATTGGGCGCTCTTCCGCTT
CCTCGCTCACTGACTCGCTGCGCTCGGTCGTTCGGCTGCGGCGAGCGGTATCAGCTCACTCAAAGGCGGT
AATACGGTTATCCACAGAATCAGGGGATAACGCAGGAAAGAACATGTGAGCAAAAGGCCAGCAAAAGGCC
AGGAACCGTAAAAAGGCCGCGTTGCTGGCGTTTTTCCATAGGCTCCGCCCCCCTGACGAGCATCACAAAA
ATCGACGCTCAAGTCAGAGGTGGCGAAACCCGACAGGACTATAAAGATACCAGGCGTTTCCCCCTGGAAG
CTCCCTCGTGCGCTCTCCTGTTCCGACCCTGCCGCTTACCGGATACCTGTCCGCCTTTCTCCCTTCGGGA
AGCGTGGCGCTTTCTCATAGCTCACGCTGTAGGTATCTCAGTTCGGTGTAGGTCGTTCGCTCCAAGCTGG
GCTGTGTGCACGAACCCCCCGTTCAGCCCGACCGCTGCGCCTTATCCGGTAACTATCGTCTTGAGTCCAA
CCCGGTAAGACACGACTTATCGCCACTGGCAGCAGCCACTGGTAACAGGATTAGCAGAGCGAGGTATGTA
GGCGGTGCTACAGAGTTCTTGAAGTGGTGGCCTAACTACGGCTACACTAGAAGAACAGTATTTGGTATCT
GCGCTCTGCTGAAGCCAGTTACCTTCGGAAAAAGAGTTGGTAGCTCTTGATCCGGCAAACAAACCACCGC
TGGTAGCGGTGGTTTTTTTGTTTGCAAGCAGCAGATTACGCGCAGAAAAAAAGGATCTCAAGAAGATCCT
TTGATCTTTTCTACGGGGTCTGACGCTCAGTGGAACGAAAACTCACGTTAAGGGATTTTGGTCATGAGAT
TATCAAAAAGGATCTTCACCTAGATCCTTTTAAATTAAAAATGAAGTTTTAAATCAATCTAAAGTATATA
TGAGTAAACTTGGTCTGACAGTTACCAATGCTTAATCAGTGAGGCACCTATCTCAGCGATCTGTCTATTT
CGTTCATCCATAGTTGCCTGACTCCCCGTCGTGTAGATAACTACGATACGGGAGGGCTTACCATCTGGCC
CCAGTGCTGCAATGATACCGCGAGACCCACGCTCACCGGCTCCAGATTTATCAGCAATAAACCAGCCAGC
CGGAAGGGCCGAGCGCAGAAGTGGTCCTGCAACTTTATCCGCCTCCATCCAGTCTATTAATTGTTGCCGG
GAAGCTAGAGTAAGTAGTTCGCCAGTTAATAGTTTGCGCAACGTTGTTGCCATTGCTACAGGCATCGTGG
TGTCACGCTCGTCGTTTGGTATGGCTTCATTCAGCTCCGGTTCCCAACGATCAAGGCGAGTTACATGATC
CCCCATGTTGTGCAAAAAAGCGGTTAGCTCCTTCGGTCCTCCGATCGTTGTCAGAAGTAAGTTGGCCGCA
GTGTTATCACTCATGGTTATGGCAGCACTGCATAATTCTCTTACTGTCATGCCATCCGTAAGATGCTTTT
CTGTGACTGGTGAGTACTCAACCAAGTCATTCTGAGAATAGTGTATGCGGCGACCGAGTTGCTCTTGCCC
GGCGTCAATACGGGATAATACCGCGCCACATAGCAGAACTTTAAAAGTGCTCATCATTGGAAAACGTTCT
TCGGGGCGAAAACTCTCAAGGATCTTACCGCTGTTGAGATCCAGTTCGATGTAACCCACTCGTGCACCCA
ACTGATCTTCAGCATCTTTTACTTTCACCAGCGTTTCTGGGTGAGCAAAAACAGGAAGGCAAAATGCCGC
AAAAAAGGGAATAAGGGCGACACGGAAATGTTGAATACTCATACTCTTCCTTTTTCAATATTATTGAAGC
ATTTATCAGGGTTATTGTCTCATGAGCGGATACATATTTGAATGTATTTAGAAAAATAAACAAATAGGGG
TTCCGCGCACATTTCCCCGAAAAGTGCCACCTG
